>Addgene plasmid #243946 | pUPD3_PARTPRM_J23117 | addgene full sequence | sequence record 487772 | Addgene NGS Result
GGTCTCGGGAGTTGACAGCTAGCTCAGTCCTAGGGATTGTGCTAGCTCAAACGAGACCACTCATCGCCCA
ATCACTAGTGAATTCGTTCTATAGTGTCACCTAAATACCATAGAGCCGTTGGTCATAGCTGTTTCCTGTC
CAGGCATCATGACACGGTTATCCACAGAATCAGGGGATAACGCAGGAAAGAACATGTGAGCAAAAGGCCA
GCAAAAGGCCAGGAACCGTAAAAAGGCCGCGTTGCTGGCGTTTTTCCATAGGCTCCGCCCCCCTGACGAG
CATCACAAAAATCGACGCTCAAGTCAGAGGTGGCGAAACCCGACAGGACTATAAAGATACCAGGCGTTTC
CCCCTGGAAGCTCCCTCGTGCGCTCTCCTGTTCCGACCCTGCCGCTTACCGGATACCTGTCCGCCTTTCT
CCCTTCGGGAAGCGTGGCGCTTTCTCATAGCTCACGCTGTAGGTATCTCAGTTCGGTGTAGGTCGTTCGC
TCCAAGCTGGGCTGTGTGCACGAACCCCCCGTTCAGCCCGACCGCTGCGCCTTATCCGGTAACTATCGTC
TTGAGTCCAACCCGGTAAGACACGACTTATCGCCACTGGCAGCAGCCACTGGTAACAGGATTAGCAGAGC
GAGGTATGTAGGCGGTGCTACAGAGTTCTTGAAGTGGTGGCCTAACTACGGCTACACTAGAAGAACAGTA
TTTGGTATCTGCGCTCTGCTGAAGCCAGTTACCTTCGGAAAAAGAGTTGGTAGCTCTTGATCCGGCAAAC
AAACCACCGCTGGTAGCGGTGGTTTTTTTGTTTGCAAGCAGCAGATTACGCGCAGAAAAAAAGGATCTCA
AGAAGATCCTTTGATCTTTTCTACGGGGTCTGACGCTCAGTGGAACGAAAACTCACGTTAAGGGATTTTG
GTCATGAGATTATCAAAAAGGATCTTCACCTAGATCCTTTTGTGATGATCGGCACGTAAGAGGTTCCAAC
TTTCACCATAATGAAATAAGATCACTACCGGGCGTATTTTTTGAGTTATCGAGATTTTCAGGAGCTAAGG
AAGCTAAAATGGAGAAAAAAATCACTGGATATACCACCGTTGATATATCCCAATGGCATCGTAAAGAACA
TTTTGAGGCATTTCAGTCAGTTGCTCAATGTACCTATAACCAGACCGTTCAGCTGGATATTACGGCCTTT
TTAAAGACCGTAAAGAAAAATAAGCACAAGTTTTATCCGGCCTTTATTCACATTCTTGCCCGCCTGATGA
ATGCTCATCCGGAATTCCGTATGGCAATGAAAGACGGTGAGCTGGTGATATGGGATAGTGTTCACCCTTG
TTACACCGTTTTCCATGAGCAAACTGAAACGTTTTCATCGCTCTGGAGTGAATACCACGACGATTTCCGG
CAGTTTCTACACATATATTCGCAAGATGTGGCGTGTTACGGTGAAAACCTGGCCTATTTCCCTAAAGGGT
TTATTGAGAATATGTTTTTCGTGTCAGCCAATCCCTGGGTGAGTTTCACCAGTTTTGATTTAAACGTGGC
CAATATGGACAACTTCTTCGCCCCCGTTTTCACCATGGGCAAATATTATACGCAAGGCGACAAGGTGCTG
ATGCCGCTGGCGATTCAGGTTCATCATGCCGTTTGTGATGGCTTCCATGTCGGCAGAATGCTTAATGAAT
TACAACAGTACTGCGATGAGTGGCAGGGCGGGGCGTAATTTTTTTAAGGCAGTTATTGGTGCCCTTAAAC
GCCTGGTTGCTACGCCTGAATAAGTGATAATAAGCGGATGAATGGCAGAAATTCGATGATAAGCTGTCAA
ACATGATGT
[125 nt withheld, positions 1830-1954]
C
[91 nt withheld, positions 1956-2046]
AGGGTGATGGTTCACGTAGTGGGCCAGCGCCCTGATAGACGGTTTTTCGCCCTTTGACGTTGGAGTCCAC
GTTCTTT
[37 nt withheld, positions 2124-2160]
ACCCTATCTCGGTCTATTCTTTTGATTTATAAGGGATTTTGCCGATTTCGGCCTATTGGTTAAAAAATGA
GCTGATTTAACAAAAATTTAACGCGAATTTTAACAAAATATTAACGCTTACAATTTTAACATTGTAGAAA
CGCATGTAAAACGACGGCCAGTGAATTGTAATACGACTCACTATAGGGTGAATTCCGCTTAGGACCTTAG
ATATTGATCTCAA
Features (pLannotate 1.2.2; 9 found; start..end, strand, type, name):
     12..34      +  promoter       J23119(SpeI) promoter (fragment): bacterial promoter (Registry of Standard Biological Parts BBa J23119) modified to end with an SpeI site
     88..106     -  promoter       SP6 promoter: promoter for bacteriophage SP6 RNA polymerase
    253..841     -  rep_origin     ori: high-copy-number ColE1/pMB1/pBR322/pUC origin of replication
    956..1058    +  promoter       cat promoter: promoter of the E. coli cat gene encoding chloramphenicol acetyltransferase
   1059..1715    +  CDS            cat: CAT_ECOLX - Experimental evidence at protein level: Swiss-Prot protein existence level 1. This enzyme is an effector of chloramphenicol resistance in bacteria. From Escherichia coli. This protein is used as a marker in many commonly used cloning vectors, such as pACYC184.
   1803..1820    -  promoter       tet promoter (fragment): E. coli promoter for tetracycline efflux protein gene
   1831..2286    +  rep_origin     f1 ori (sequence partly withheld): f1 bacteriophage origin of replication; arrow indicates direction of (+) strand synthesis
   2305..2326    -  CDS            lacZα (fragment): LacZα fragment of β-galactosidase; lacZ fragment
   2329..2347    +  promoter       T7 promoter: promoter for bacteriophage T7 RNA polymerase
