[The description below was written by a language model from this plasmid's Addgene catalogue record and pLannotate feature annotations shown in this document.]
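Description:
pUPD3_PARTPRM_J23117 is a small (about 2.4 kb) level-0 part plasmid from a GoldenBraid2.0 toolkit adapted for E. coli and related enteric bacteria. It is built on the pUPD3 universal part domestication backbone, which replicates at high copy from a ColE1/pUC-type origin and is selected with chloramphenicol through a cat gene driven by its native cat promoter. The backbone also carries an f1 bacteriophage origin, flanking T7 and SP6 phage promoters on either side of the cloning site, and a short remnant of lacZα, which is consistent with the part having replaced a lacZα screening cassette during Golden Gate insertion. A short tet promoter fragment is also annotated in the backbone, without any associated gene.

The payload is a 36 bp synthetic insert, J23117, a member of the Anderson series of constitutive sigma-70 promoters from the Registry of Standard Biological Parts. The automated annotation labels this region as a fragment of the related J23119 consensus promoter, which reflects the close sequence similarity among family members and not a different insert. J23117 is generally regarded as one of the weaker members of the series, although the record itself gives no strength measurement. As stated in the catalogue entry, the part is supplied as a promoter only, with no ribosome binding site, so a separate RBS part must be combined with it. It is not an expression construct in itself. It serves as a reusable module that is released by type IIS restriction digestion and assembled with RBS, coding sequence and terminator parts into transcriptional units for constitutive bacterial expression.
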