Addgene plasmid #243946: pUPD3_PARTPRM_J23117
Purpose: GoldenBraid2.0 Constitutive promoter, lacking ribosome binding site.
Depositing lab: Christophe Herman. Depositing organization: Baylor College of Medicine. Publication: GoldenBraid2.0 E. coli: a comprehensive and characterized toolkit for enterics. Cooke MB, Welch KT, Ramirez LD, Wen AX, Marciano DC, Herman C. Synth Biol (Oxf). 2025 Aug 14;10(1):ysaf015. doi: 10.1093/synbio/ysaf015. eCollection 2025. PubMed 40927394.
Backbone
  Vector backbone: pUPD3
  Vector type: Bacterial Expression
Growth in bacteria
  Bacterial resistance: Chloramphenicol, 25 μg/mL
  Growth temperature: 37°C
  Growth strain: DH5alpha
  Copy number: High Copy
Gene/Insert
  Gene/Insert name: J23117
  Species: Synthetic
  Insert size (bp): 36
  Cloning method: Golden Gate
Terms and licenses: Academic/Nonprofit Terms; Industry Terms: Not Available to Industry
How to cite: pUPD3_PARTPRM_J23117 was a gift from Christophe Herman (Addgene plasmid # 243946 ; http://n2t.net/addgene:243946 ; RRID:Addgene_243946)
